>Addgene plasmid #140581 | pmCherry-U6-EMX1 | addgene full sequence | sequence record 296567 | Addgene NGS Result
GAGGGCCTATTTCCCATGATTCCTTCATATTTGCATATACGATACAAGGCTGTTAGAGAGATAATTGGAA
TTAATTTGACTGTAAACACAAAGATATTAGTACAAAATACGTGACGTAGAAAGTAATAATTTCTTGGGTA
GTTTGCAGTTTTAAAATTATGTTTTAAAATGGACTATCATATGCTTACCGTAACTTGAAAGTATTTCGAT
TTCTTGGCTTTATATATCTTGTGGAAAGGACGAAACACCGAGTCCGAGCAGAAGAAGAAGTTTTAGAGCT
AGAAATAGCAAGTTAAAATAAGGCTAGTCCGTTATCAACTTGAAAAAGTGGCACCGAGTCGGTGCTTTTT
TCAATTGCATGAAGAATCTGCTTAGGGTTAGGCGTTTTGCGCTGCTTCGCGATGTACGGGCCAGATATAC
GCGTTGACATTGATTATTGACTAGTTATTAATAGTAATCAATTACGGGGTCATTAGTTCATAGCCCATAT
ATGGAGTTCCGCGTTACATAACTTACGGTAAATGGCCCGCCTGGCTGACCGCCCAACGACCCCCGCCCAT
TGACGTCAATAATGACGTATGTTCCCATAGTAACGCCAATAGGGACTTTCCATTGACGTCAATGGGTGGA
GTATTTACGGTAAACTGCCCACTTGGCAGTACATCAAGTGTATCATATGCCAAGTACGCCCCCTATTGAC
GTCAATGACGGTAAATGGCCCGCCTGGCATTATGCCCAGTACATGACCTTATGGGACTTTCCTACTTGGC
AGTACATCTACGTATTAGTCATCGCTATTACCATGGTGATGCGGTTTTGGCAGTACATCAATGGGCGTGG
ATAGCGGTTTGACTCACGGGGATTTCCAAGTCTCCACCCCATTGACGTCAATGGGAGTTTGTTTTGGCAC
CAAAATCAACGGGACTTTCCAAAATGTCGTAACAACTCCGCCCCATTGACGCAAATGGGCGGTAGGCGTG
TACGGTGGGAGGTCTATATAAGCAGAGCTCTCTGGCTAACTAGAGAACCCACTGCTTACTGGCTTATCGA
AATTAATACGACTCACTATAGGGAGACCCAAGCTGGCTAGCGTTTAAACTTAAGCTTGCCGGTGCCACCA
TGGTGAGCAAGGGCGAGGAGGATAACATGGCCATCATCAAGGAGTTCATGCGCTTCAAGGTGCACATGGA
GGGCTCCGTGAACGGCCACGAGTTCGAGATCGAGGGCGAGGGCGAGGGCCGCCCCTACGAGGGCACCCAG
ACCGCCAAGCTGAAGGTGACCAAGGGTGGCCCCCTGCCCTTCGCCTGGGACATCCTGTCCCCTCAGTTCA
TGTACGGCTCCAAGGCCTACGTGAAGCACCCCGCCGACATCCCCGACTACTTGAAGCTGTCCTTCCCCGA
GGGCTTCAAGTGGGAGCGCGTGATGAACTTCGAGGACGGCGGCGTGGTGACCGTGACCCAGGACTCCTCC
CTGCAGGACGGCGAGTTCATCTACAAGGTGAAGCTGCGCGGCACCAACTTCCCCTCCGACGGCCCCGTAA
TGCAGAAGAAGACCATGGGCTGGGAGGCCTCCTCCGAGCGGATGTACCCCGAGGACGGCGCCCTGAAGGG
CGAGATCAAGCAGAGGCTGAAGCTGAAGGACGGCGGCCACTACGACGCTGAGGTCAAGACCACCTACAAG
GCCAAGAAGCCCGTGCAGCTGCCCGGCGCCTACAACGTCAACATCAAGTTGGACATCACCTCCCACAACG
AGGACTACACCATCGTGGAACAGTACGAACGCGCCGAGGGCCGCCACTCCACCGGCGGCATGGACGAGCT
GTACAAGTACCCATACGATGTTCCAGATTACGCTTAAGAATTCTGCAGATATCCAGCACAGTGGCGGCCG
CTCGAGTCTAGAGGGCCCGTTTAAACCCGCTGATCAGCCTCGACTGTGCCTTCTAGTTGCCAGCCATCTG
TTGTTTGCCCCTCCCCCGTGCCTTCCTTGACCCTGGAAGGTGCCACTCCCACTGTCCTTTCCTAATAAAA
TGAGGAAATTGCATCGCATTGTCTGAGTAGGTGTCATTCTATTCTGGGGGGTGGGGTGGGGCAGGACAGC
AAGGGGGAGGATTGGGAAGACAATAGCAGGCATGCTGGGGATGCGGTGGGCTCTATGGCTTCTGAGGCGG
AAAGAACCAGCTGGGGCTCTAGGGGGTATCCCC
[124 nt withheld, positions 2204-2327]
C
[91 nt withheld, positions 2329-2419]
A
[49 nt withheld, positions 2421-2469]
CCTTTGACGTTGGAGTCCACGTTCTTT
[37 nt withheld, positions 2497-2533]
ACCCTATCTCGGTCTATTCTTTTGATTTATAAGGGATTTTGCCGATTTCGGCCTATTGGTTAAAAAATGA
GCTGATTTAACAAAAATTTAACGCGAATTAATTCTGTGGAATGTGTGTCAGTTAGGGTGTGGAAAGTCCC
CAGGCTCCCCAGCAGGCAGAAGTATGCAAAGCATGCATCTCAATTAGTCAGCAACCAGGTGTGGAAAGTC
CCCAGGCTCCCCAGCAGGCAGAAGTATGCAAAGCATGCATCTCAATTAGTCAGCAACCATAGTCCCGCCC
CTAACTCCGCCCATCCCGCCCCTAACTCCGCCCAGTTCCGCCCATTCTCCGCCCCATGGCTGACTAATTT
TTTTTATTTATGCAGAGGCCGAGGCCGCCTCTGCCTCTGAGCTATTCCAGAAGTAGTGAGGAGGCTTTTT
TGGAGGCCTAGGCTTTTGCAAAAAGCTCCCGGGAGCTTGTATATCCATTTTCGGATCTGATCAAGAGACA
GGATGAGGATCGTTTCGCATGATTGAACAAGATGGATTGCACGCAGGTTCTCCGGCCGCTTGGGTGGAGA
GGCTATTCGGCTATGACTGGGCACAACAGACAATCGGCTGCTCTGATGCCGCCGTGTTCCGGCTGTCAGC
GCAGGGGCGCCCGGTTCTTTTTGTCAAGACCGACCTGTCCGGTGCCCTGAATGAACTGCAGGACGAGGCA
GCGCGGCTATCGTGGCTGGCCACGACGGGCGTTCCTTGCGCAGCTGTGCTCGACGTTGTCACTGAAGCGG
GAAGGGACTGGCTGCTATTGGGCGAAGTGCCGGGGCAGGATCTCCTGTCATCTCACCTTGCTCCTGCCGA
GAAAGTATCCATCATGGCTGATGCAATGCGGCGGCTGCATACGCTTGATCCGGCTACCTGCCCATTCGAC
CACCAAGCGAAACATCGCATCGAGCGAGCACGTACTCGGATGGAAGCCGGTCTTGTCGATCAGGATGATC
TGGACGAAGAGCATCAGGGGCTCGCGCCAGCCGAACTGTTCGCCAGGCTCAAGGCGCGCATGCCCGACGG
CGAGGATCTCGTCGTGACCCATGGCGATGCCTGCTTGCCGAATATCATGGTGGAAAATGGCCGCTTTTCT
GGATTCATCGACTGTGGCCGGCTGGGTGTGGCGGACCGCTATCAGGACATAGCGTTGGCTACCCGTGATA
TTGCTGAAGAGCTTGGCGGCGAATGGGCTGACCGCTTCCTCGTGCTTTACGGTATCGCCGCTCCCGATTC
GCAGCGCATCGCCTTCTATCGCCTTCTTGACGAGTTCTTCTGAGCGGGACTCTGGGGTTCGAAATGACCG
ACCAAGCGACGCCCAACCTGCCATCACGAGATTTCGATTCCACCGCCGCCTTCTATGAAAGGTTGGGCTT
CGGAATCGTTTTCCGGGACGCCGGCTGGATGATCCTCCAGCGCGGGGATCTCATGCTGGAGTTCTTCGCC
CACCCCAACTTGTTTATTGCAGCTTATAATGGTTACAAATAAAGCAATAGCATCACAAATTTCACAAATA
AAGCATTTTTTTCACTGCATTCTAGTTGTGGTTTGTCCAAACTCATCAATGTATCTTATCATGTCTGTAT
ACCGTCGACCTCTAGCTAGAGCTTGGCGTAATCATGGTCATAGCTGTTTCCTGTGTGAAATTGTTATCCG
CTCACAATTCCACACAACATACGAGCCGGAAGCATAAAGTGTAAAGCCTGGGGTGCCTAATGAGTGAGCT
AACTCACATTAATTGCGTTGCGCTCACTGCCCGCTTTCCAGTCGGGAAACCTGTCGTGCCAGCTGCATTA
ATGAATCGGCCAACGCGCGGGGAGAGGCGGTTTGCGTATTGGGCGCTCTTCCGCTTCCTCGCTCACTGAC
TCGCTGCGCTCGGTCGTTCGGCTGCGGCGAGCGGTATCAGCTCACTCAAAGGCGGTAATACGGTTATCCA
CAGAATCAGGGGATAACGCAGGAAAGAACATGTGAGCAAAAGGCCAGCAAAAGGCCAGGAACCGTAAAAA
GGCCGCGTTGCTGGCGTTTTTCCATAGGCTCCGCCCCCCTGACGAGCATCACAAAAATCGACGCTCAAGT
CAGAGGTGGCGAAACCCGACAGGACTATAAAGATACCAGGCGTTTCCCCCTGGAAGCTCCCTCGTGCGCT
CTCCTGTTCCGACCCTGCCGCTTACCGGATACCTGTCCGCCTTTCTCCCTTCGGGAAGCGTGGCGCTTTC
TCATAGCTCACGCTGTAGGTATCTCAGTTCGGTGTAGGTCGTTCGCTCCAAGCTGGGCTGTGTGCACGAA
CCCCCCGTTCAGCCCGACCGCTGCGCCTTATCCGGTAACTATCGTCTTGAGTCCAACCCGGTAAGACACG
ACTTATCGCCACTGGCAGCAGCCACTGGTAACAGGATTAGCAGAGCGAGGTATGTAGGCGGTGCTACAGA
GTTCTTGAAGTGGTGGCCTAACTACGGCTACACTAGAAGAACAGTATTTGGTATCTGCGCTCTGCTGAAG
CCAGTTACCTTCGGAAAAAGAGTTGGTAGCTCTTGATCCGGCAAACAAACCACCGCTGGTAGCGGTGGTT
TTTTTGTTTGCAAGCAGCAGATTACGCGCAGAAAAAAAGGATCTCAAGAAGATCCTTTGATCTTTTCTAC
GGGGTCTGACGCTCAGTGGAACGAAAACTCACGTTAAGGGATTTTGGTCATGAGATTATCAAAAAGGATC
TTCACCTAGATCCTTTTAAATTAAAAATGAAGTTTTAAATCAATCTAAAGTATATATGAGTAAACTTGGT
CTGACAGTTACCAATGCTTAATCAGTGAGGCACCTATCTCAGCGATCTGTCTATTTCGTTCATCCATAGT
TGCCTGACTCCCCGTCGTGTAGATAACTACGATACGGGAGGGCTTACCATCTGGCCCCAGTGCTGCAATG
ATACCGCGAGACCCACGCTCACCGGCTCCAGATTTATCAGCAATAAACCAGCCAGCCGGAAGGGCCGAGC
GCAGAAGTGGTCCTGCAACTTTATCCGCCTCCATCCAGTCTATTAATTGTTGCCGGGAAGCTAGAGTAAG
TAGTTCGCCAGTTAATAGTTTGCGCAACGTTGTTGCCATTGCTACAGGCATCGTGGTGTCACGCTCGTCG
TTTGGTATGGCTTCATTCAGCTCCGGTTCCCAACGATCAAGGCGAGTTACATGATCCCCCATGTTGTGCA
AAAAAGCGGTTAGCTCCTTCGGTCCTCCGATCGTTGTCAGAAGTAAGTTGGCCGCAGTGTTATCACTCAT
GGTTATGGCAGCACTGCATAATTCTCTTACTGTCATGCCATCCGTAAGATGCTTTTCTGTGACTGGTGAG
TACTCAACCAAGTCATTCTGAGAATAGTGTATGCGGCGACCGAGTTGCTCTTGCCCGGCGTCAATACGGG
ATAATACCGCGCCACATAGCAGAACTTTAAAAGTGCTCATCATTGGAAAACGTTCTTCGGGGCGAAAACT
CTCAAGGATCTTACCGCTGTTGAGATCCAGTTCGATGTAACCCACTCGTGCACCCAACTGATCTTCAGCA
TCTTTTACTTTCACCAGCGTTTCTGGGTGAGCAAAAACAGGAAGGCAAAATGCCGCAAAAAAGGGAATAA
GGGCGACACGGAAATGTTGAATACTCATACTCTTCCTTTTTCAATATTATTGAAGCATTTATCAGGGTTA
TTGTCTCATGAGCGGATACATATTTGAATGTATTTAGAAAAATAAACAAATAGGGGTTCCGCGCACATTT
CCCCGAAAAGTGCCACCTGACGTCGACGGATCGGGAGATCTCCCGATCCCCTATGGTGCACTCTCAGTAC
AATCTGCTCTGATGCCGCATAGTTAAGCCAGTATCTGCTCCCTGCTTGTGTGTTGGAGGTCGCTGAGTAG
TGCGCGAGCAAAATTTAAGCTACAACAAGGCAAGGCTTGACCGACTTAATTAA
Features (pLannotate 1.2.2; 23 found; start..end, strand, type, name):
      1..241     +  promoter       U6 promoter: RNA polymerase III promoter for human U6 snRNA
    270..345     +  misc_RNA       gRNA scaffold: guide RNA scaffold for the Streptococcus pyogenes CRISPR/Cas9 system
    426..805     +  enhancer       CMV enhancer: human cytomegalovirus immediate early enhancer
    806..1009    +  promoter       CMV promoter: human cytomegalovirus (CMV) immediate early promoter
   1005..1038    +  LTR            5' LTR (truncated) (fragment): truncated 5' long terminal repeat (LTR) from HIV-1
   1054..1072    +  promoter       T7 promoter: promoter for bacteriophage T7 RNA polymerase
   1120..1827    +  CDS            mCherry: mCherry is a basic (constitutively fluorescent) red fluorescent protein published in 2004, derived from Discosoma sp.. It is reported to be a very rapidly-maturing monomer with low acid sensitivity.
   1828..1856    +  CDS            3xHA (fragment): three tandem HA epitope tags
   1934..2158    +  polyA_signal   bGH poly(A) signal: bovine growth hormone polyadenylation signal
   2162..2183    +  promoter       SV40 promoter (fragment): SV40 enhancer and early promoter
   2204..2632    +  rep_origin     f1 ori (sequence partly withheld): f1 bacteriophage origin of replication; arrow indicates direction of (+) strand synthesis
   2646..2975    +  promoter       SV40 promoter: SV40 enhancer and early promoter
   3042..3833    +  CDS            neo: KKA2_KLEPN - Also known as kan, nptII. Experimental evidence at protein level: Swiss-Prot protein existence level 1. Resistance to kanamycin, neomycin, paromomycin, ribostamycin, butirosin and gentamicin B. From Klebsiella pneumoniae.
   3857..4015    +  CDS            ble (fragment): BLE_KLEPN - Experimental evidence at protein level: Swiss-Prot protein existence level 1. Binding protein with a strong affinity to the bleomycin family of antibiotics. Binds to CL990; an antimitotic-antibiotic compound. From Klebsiella pneumoniae.
   4010..4131    +  polyA_signal   SV40 poly(A) signal: SV40 polyadenylation signal
   4204..4220    -  protein_bind   lac operator: The lac repressor binds to the lac operator to inhibit transcription in E. coli. This inhibition can be relieved by adding lactose or isopropyl-β-D-thiogalactopyranoside (IPTG). lac repressor encoded by lacI
   4228..4258    -  promoter       lac promoter: promoter for the E. coli lac operon
   4273..4294    -  protein_bind   CAP binding site: CAP binding activates transcription in the presence of cAMP. E. coli catabolite activator protein
   4307..4399    -  CDS            lacI (fragment): lac repressor; lacI; The lac repressor binds to the lac operator to inhibit transcription in E. coli. This inhibition can be relieved by adding lactose or isopropyl-β-D-thiogalactopyranoside (IPTG).
   4582..5170    -  rep_origin     ori: high-copy-number ColE1/pMB1/pBR322/pUC origin of replication
   5341..6201    -  CDS            AmpR: β-lactamase; bla; confers resistance to ampicillin, carbenicillin, and related antibiotics
   6202..6306    -  promoter       AmpR promoter: bla
   6365..6417    -  misc_feature   bom (fragment): basis of mobility region from pBR322
