[The description below was written by a language model from this plasmid's Addgene catalogue record and pLannotate feature annotations shown in this document.]
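Description:
pmCherry-U6-EMX1 is a mammalian CRISPR guide RNA expression plasmid of about 6.5 kb, built on the pmCherry-U6 backbone, that co-expresses a single guide RNA and the red fluorescent protein mCherry. It is maintained in E. coli through a high-copy ColE1/pUC-type origin and selected with ampicillin via the AmpR (β-lactamase) gene and its native promoter. An f1 phage origin is also present, along with remnants of lac regulatory elements and a fragment of the pBR322 bom region that appear to be backbone carry-over.

The guide cassette consists of the human U6 RNA polymerase III promoter followed by a short gap that accommodates the synthetic EMX1-targeting spacer, then the Streptococcus pyogenes Cas9 gRNA scaffold. The plasmid does not encode Cas9, so the nuclease must be supplied separately. Downstream, a CMV enhancer/promoter drives mCherry, terminated by the bovine growth hormone polyadenylation signal; a T7 promoter lies just upstream of the coding sequence, and a short fragment annotated as an HA epitope immediately follows mCherry, suggesting a partial C-terminal tag. The red fluorescence serves as a marker of transfected cells. A separate SV40 promoter drives a neomycin phosphotransferase gene with an SV40 polyadenylation signal, which could allow G418 selection in mammalian cells, although the record does not mention this use. The small annotated HIV-1 LTR and ble fragments are partial matches rather than functional elements, and the plasmid is not a lentiviral vector. The associated publication concerns parallel profiling of Cas9 variant specificity, consistent with use of this guide as a defined test target.
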