Addgene plasmid #140581: pmCherry-U6-EMX1
Purpose: Expresses a gRNA and mCherry in mammalian cells
Depositing lab: Feng Zhang. Depositing organization: Broad Institute. Publication: Highly Parallel Profiling of Cas9 Variant Specificity. Schmid-Burgk JL, Gao L, Li D, Gardner Z, Strecker J, Lash B, Zhang F. Mol Cell. 2020 Mar 17. pii: S1097-2765(20)30143-X. doi: 10.1016/j.molcel.2020.02.023. PubMed 32187529.
Backbone
  Vector backbone: pmCherry-U6
  Vector type: CRISPR
Growth in bacteria
  Bacterial resistance: Ampicillin, 100 μg/mL
  Growth temperature: 37°C
  Growth strain: DH5alpha
  Copy number: Unknown
Gene/Insert
  Gene/Insert name: gRNA EMX1
  gRNA/shRNA sequence: GAGTCCGAGCAGAAGAAGAA
  Species: Synthetic
Terms and licenses: Academic/Nonprofit Terms; Industry Terms: Not Available to Industry
How to cite: pmCherry-U6-EMX1 was a gift from Feng Zhang (Addgene plasmid # 140581 ; http://n2t.net/addgene:140581 ; RRID:Addgene_140581)
